>Addgene plasmid #148280 | pnEA-NpM-Hs4EBP3_36-69-Y40AL45A-GB1_AA | depositor full sequence | sequence record 290728 | Full Sequence
TTCTTGAAGACGAAAGGGCCTCGTGATACGCCTATTTTTATAGGTTAATGTCATGATAATAATGGTTTCT
TAGACGTCAGGTGGCACTTTTCGGGGAAATGTGCGCGGAACCCCTATTTGTTTATTTTTCTAAATACATT
CAAATATGTATCCGCTCATGAGACAATAACCCTGATAAATGCTTCAATAATATTGAAAAAGGAAGAGTAT
GAGTATTCAACATTTCCGTGTCGCCCTTATTCCCTTTTTTGCGGCATTTTGCCTTCCTGTTTTTGCTCAC
CCAGAAACGCTGGTGAAAGTAAAAGATGCTGAAGATCAGTTGGGTGCACGAGTGGGTTACATCGAACTGG
ATCTCAACAGCGGTAAGATCCTTGAGAGTTTTCGCCCCGAAGAACGTTTTCCAATGATGAGCACTTTTAA
AGTTCTGCTATGTGGCGCGGTATTATCCCGTGTTGACGCCGGGCAAGAGCAACTCGGTCGCCGCATACAC
TATTCTCAGAATGACTTGGTTGAGTACTCACCAGTCACAGAAAAGCATCTTACGGATGGCATGACAGTAA
GAGAATTATGCAGTGCTGCCATAACCATGAGTGATAACACTGCGGCCAACTTACTTCTGACAACGATCGG
AGGACCGAAGGAGCTAACCGCTTTTTTGCACAACATGGGGGATCATGTAACTCGCCTTGATCGTTGGGAA
CCGGAGCTGAATGAAGCCATACCAAACGACGAGCGTGACACCACGATGCCTGCAGCAATGGCAACAACGT
TGCGCAAACTATTAACTGGCGAACTACTTACTCTAGCTTCCCGGCAACAATTAATAGACTGGATGGAGGC
GGATAAAGTTGCAGGACCACTTCTGCGCTCGGCCCTTCCGGCTGGCTGGTTTATTGCTGATAAATCTGGA
GCCGGTGAGCGTGGGTCTCGCGGTATCATTGCAGCACTGGGGCCAGATGGTAAGCCCTCCCGTATCGTAG
TTATCTACACGACGGGGAGTCAGGCAACTATGGATGAACGAAATAGACAGATCGCTGAGATAGGTGCCTC
ACTGATTAAGCATTGGTAACTGTCAGACCAAGTTTACTCATATATACTTTAGATTGATTTAAAACTTCAT
TTTTAATTTAAAAGGATCTAGGTGAAGATCCTTTTTGATAATCTCATGACCAAAATCCCTTAACGTGAGT
TTTCGTTCCACTGAGCGTCAGACCCCGTAGAAAAGATCAAAGGATCTTCTTGAGATCCTTTTTTTCTGCG
CGTAATCTGCTGCTTGCAAACAAAAAAACCACCGCTACCAGCGGTGGTTTGTTTGCCGGATCAAGAGCTA
CCAACTCTTTTTCCGAAGGTAACTGGCTTCAGCAGAGCGCAGATACCAAATACTGTCCTTCTAGTGTAGC
CGTAGTTAGGCCACCACTTCAAGAACTCTGTAGCACCGCCTACATACCTCGCTCTGCTAATCCTGTTACC
AGTGGCTGCTGCCAGTGGCGATAAGTCGTGTCTTACCGGGTTGGACTCAAGACGATAGTTACCGGATAAG
GCGCAGCGGTCGGGCTGAACGGGGGGTTCGTGCACACAGCCCAGCTTGGAGCGAACGACCTACACCGAAC
TGAGATACCTACAGCGTGAGCTATGAGAAAGCGCCACGCTTCCCGAAGGGAGAAAGGCGGACAGGTATCC
GGTAAGCGGCAGGGTCGGAACAGGAGAGCGCACGAGGGAGCTTCCAGGGGGAAACGCCTGGTATCTTTAT
AGTCCTGTCGGGTTTCGCCACCTCTGACTTGAGCGTCGATTTTTGTGATGCTCGTCAGGGGGGCGGAGCC
TATGGAAAAACGCCAGCAACGCGGCCTTTTTACGGTTCCTGGCCTTTTGCTGGCCTTTTGCTCACATGTT
CTTTCCTGCGTTATCCCCTGATTCTGTGGATAACCGTATTACCGCCTTTGAGTGAGCTGATACCGCTCGC
CGCAGCCGAACGACCGAGCGCAGCGAGTCAGTGAGCGAGGAAGCGGAAGAGCGCCTGATGCGGTATTTTC
TCCTTACGCATCTGTGCGGTATTTCACACCGCATATATGGTGCACTCTCAGTACAATCTGCTCTGATGCC
GCATAGTTAAGCCAGTATACACTCCGCTATCGCTACGTGACTGGGTCATGGCTGCGCCCCGACACCCGCC
AACACCCGCTGACGCGCCCTGACGGGCTTGTCTGCTCCCGGCATCCGCTTACAGACAAGCTGTGACCGTC
TCCGGGAGCTGCATGTGTCAGAGGTTTTCACCGTCATCACCGAAACGCGCGAGGCAGCTGCGGTAAAGCT
CATCAGCGTGGTCGTGAAGCGATTCACAGATGTCTGCCTGTTCATCCGCGTCCAGCTCGTTGAGTTTCTC
CAGAAGCGTTAATGTCTGGCTTCTGATAAAGCGGGCCATGTTAAGGGCGGTTTTTTCCTGTTTGGTCACT
GATGCCTCCGTGTAAGGGGGATTTCTGTTCATGGGGGTAATGATACCGATGAAACGAGAGAGGATGCTCA
CGATACGGGTTACTGATGATGAACATGCCCGGTTACTGGAACGTTGTGAGGGTAAACAACTGGCGGTATG
GATGCGGCGGGACCAGAGAAAAATCACTCAGGGTCAATGCCAGCGCTTCGTTAATACAGATGTAGGTGTT
CCACAGGGTAGCCAGCAGCATCCTGCGATGCAGATCCGGAACATAATGGTGCAGGGCGCTGACTTCCGCG
TTTCCAGACTTTACGAAACACGGAAACCGAAGACCATTCATGTTGTTGCTCAGGTCGCAGACGTTTTGCA
GCAGCAGTCGCTTCACGTTCGCTCGCGTATCGGTGATTCATTCTGCTAACCAGTAAGGCAACCCCGCCAG
CCTAGCCGGGTCCTCAACGACAGGAGCACGATCATGCGCACCCGTGGCCAGGACCCAACGCTGCCCGAGA
TGCGCCGCGTGCGGCTGCTGGAGATGGCGGACGCGATGGATATGTTCTGCCAAGGGTTGGTTTGCGCATT
CACAGTTCTCCGCAAGAATTGATTGGCTCCAATTCTTGGAGTGGTGAATCCGTTAGCGAGGTGCCGCCGG
CTTCCATTCAGGTCGAGGTGGCCCGGCTCCATGCACCGCGACGCAACGCGGGGAGGCAGACAAGGTATAG
GGCGGCGCCTACAATCCATGCCAACCCGTTCCATGTGCTCGCCGAGGCGGCATAAATCGCCGTGACGATC
AGCGGTCCAGTGATCGAAGTTAGGCTGGTAAGAGCCGCGAGCGATCCTTGAAGCTGTCCCTGATGGTCGT
CATCTACCTGCCTGGACAGCATGGCCTGCAACGCGGGCATCCCGATGCCGCCGGAAGCGAGAAGAATCAT
AATGGGGAAGGCCATCCAGCCTCGCGTCGCGAACGCCAGCAAGACGTAGCCCAGCGCGTCGGCCGCCATG
CCGGCGATAATGGCCTGCTTCTCGCCGAAACGTTTGGTGGCGGGACCAGTGACGAAGGCTTGAGCGAGGG
CGTGCAAGATTCCGAATACCGCAAGCGACAGGCCGATCATCGTCGCGCTCCAGCGAAAGCGGTCCTCGCC
GAAAATGACCCAGAGCGCTGCCGGCACCTGTCCTACGAGTTGCATGATAAAGAAGACAGTCATAAGTGCG
GCGACGATAGTCATGCCCCGCGCCCACCGGAAGGAGCTGACTGGGTTGAAGGCTCTCAAGGGCATCGGTC
GAGATCCCGGTGCCTAATGAGTGAGCTAACTTACATTAATTGCGTTGCGCTCACTGCCCGCTTTCCAGTC
GGGAAACCTGTCGTGCCAGCTGCATTAATGAATCGGCCAACGCGCGGGGAGAGGCGGTTTGCGTATTGGG
CGCCAGGGTGGTTTTTCTTTTCACCAGTGAGACGGGCAACAGCTGATTGCCCTTCACCGCCTGGCCCTGA
GAGAGTTGCAGCAAGCGGTCCACGCTGGTTTGCCCCAGCAGGCGAAAATCCTGTTTGATGGTGGTTAACG
GCGGGATATAACATGAGCTGTCTTCGGTATCGTCGTATCCCACTACCGAGATATCCGCACCAACGCGCAG
CCCGGACTCGGTAATGGCGCGCATTGCGCCCAGCGCCATCTGATCGTTGGCAACCAGCATCGCAGTGGGA
ACGATGCCCTCATTCAGCATTTGCATGGTTTGTTGAAAACCGGACATGGCACTCCAGTCGCCTTCCCGTT
CCGCTATCGGCTGAATTTGATTGCGAGTGAGATATTTATGCCAGCCAGCCAGACGCAGACGCGCCGAGAC
AGAACTTAATGGGCCCGCTAACAGCGCGATTTGCTGGTGACCCAATGCGACCAGATGCTCCACGCCCAGT
CGCGTACCGTCTTCATGGGAGAAAATAATACTGTTGATGGGTGTCTGGTCAGAGACATCAAGAAATAACG
CCGGAACATTAGTGCAGGCAGCTTCCACAGCAATGGCATCCTGGTCATCCAGCGGATAGTTAATGATCAG
CCCACTGACGCGTTGCGCGAGAAGATTGTGCACCGCCGCTTTACAGGCTTCGACGCCGCTTCGTTCTACC
ATCGACACCACCACGCTGGCACCCAGTTGATCGGCGCGAGATTTAATCGCCGCGACAATTTGCGACGGCG
CGTGCAGGGCCAGACTGGAGGTGGCAACGCCAATCAGCAACGACTGTTTGCCCGCCAGTTGTTGTGCCAC
GCGGTTGGGAATGTAATTCAGCTCCGCCATCGCCGCTTCCACTTTTTCCCGCGTTTTCGCAGAAACGTGG
CTGGCCTGGTTCACCACGCGGGAAACGGTCTGATAAGAGACACCGGCATACTCTGCGACATCGTATAACG
TTACTGGTTTCACATTCACCACCCTGAATTGACTCTCTTCCGGGCGCTATCATGCCATACCGCGAAAGGT
TTTGCGCCATTCGATGGTGTCCGGGATCTCGACGCTCTCCCTTATGCGACTCCTGCATTAGGAAGCAGCC
CAGTAGTAGGTTGAGGCCGTTGAGCACCGCCGCCGCAAGGAATGGTGCATGCAAGGAGATGGCGCCCAAC
AGTCCCCCGGCCACGGGGCCTGCCACCATACCCACGCCGAAACAAGCGCTCATGAGCCCGAAGTGGCGAG
CCCGATCTTCCCCATCGGTGATGTCGGCGATATAGGCGCCAGCAACCGCACCTGTGGCGCCGGTGATGCC
GGCCACGATGCGTCCGGCGTAGAGGATCGAGATCTCGATCCCGCGAAATTAATACGACTCACTATAGGGG
AATTGTGAGCGGATAACAATTCCCCACTAGTAATAATTTTGTTTAACTTTAAGAAGGAGATATACCATGG
AAACTGAAGAAGGTAAACTGGTAATCTGGATTAACGGCGATAAAGGCTATAACGGTCTCGCTGAAGTCGG
TAAGAAATTCGAGAAAGATACCGGAATTAAAGTCACCGTTGAGCATCCGGATAAACTGGAAGAGAAATTC
CCACAGGTTGCGGCAACTGGCGATGGCCCTGACATTATCTTCTGGGCACACGACCGCTTTGGTGGCTACG
CTCAATCTGGCCTGTTGGCTGAAATCACCCCGGACAAAGCGTTCCAGGACAAGCTGTATCCGTTTACCTG
GGATGCCGTACGTTACAACGGCAAGCTGATTGCTTACCCGATCGCTGTTGAAGCGTTATCGCTGATTTAT
AACAAAGACCTGCTGCCGAACCCGCCAAAAACCTGGGAAGAGATCCCGGCGCTGGATAAAGAACTGAAAG
CGAAAGGTAAGAGCGCCCTGATGTTCAACCTGCAAGAACCGTACTTCACCTGGCCGCTGATTGCTGCTGA
CGGGGGTTATGCGTTCAAGTATGAAAACGGCAAGTACGACATTAAAGACGTGGGCGTGGATAACGCTGGC
GCGAAAGCGGGTCTGACCTTCCTGGTTGACCTGATTAAAAACAAACACATGAATGCAGACACCGATTACT
CCATCGCAGAAGCTGCCTTTAATAAAGGCGAAACAGCGATGACCATCAACGGCCCGTGGGCATGGTCCAA
CATCGACACCAGCAAAGTGAATTATGGTGTAACGGTACTGCCGACCTTCAAGGGTCAACCATCCAAACCG
TTCGTTGGCGTGCTGAGCGCAGGTATTAACGCCGCCAGTCCGAACAAAGAGCTGGCAAAAGAGTTCCTCG
AAAACTATCTGCTGACTGATGAAGGTCTGGAAGCGGTTAATAAAGACAAACCGCTGGGTGCCGTAGCGCT
GAAGTCTTACGAGGAAGAGTTGGCGAAAGATCCACGTATTGCCGCCACGATGGAAAACGCCCAGAAAGGT
GAAATCATGCCGAACATCCCGCAGATGTCCGCTTTCTGGTATGCCGTGCGTACTGCGGTGATCAACGCCG
CCAGCGGTCGTCAGACTGTCGATGAAGCCCTTAAAGACGCGCAGACTGGTACCGGCAGCGGCCTGGAAGT
TCTGTTCCAGGGGCCCCATATGACCAGGATCATCGCCGACCGAAAGTTCGCGCTGGAGTGCAAGAACTCA
CCCATTGCCCGGACACCCCCCTGCTGCCTCCCTCAGATTCCCGGGGTCACAACTATGCAGTACAAACTTA
TCCTGAACGGTAAAACCCTGAAAGGTGAAACCACCACCGAAGCTGTTGACGCTGCTACCGCGGAAAAAGT
TTTCAAACAGTACGCTAACGACAACGGTGTTGACGGTGAATGGACCTACGACGACGCTACCAAAACCTAC
ACCGTAACGGAATGACCTAGGAGATCCGGCTGCTAACAAAGCCCGAAAGGAAGCTGAGTTGGCTGCTGCC
ACCGCTGAGCAATAACTAGCATAACCCCTTGGGGCCTCTAAACGGGTCTTGAGGGGTTTTTTGCTGAAAG
GAGGAACTATATCCGGATATCCCGCAAGAGGCCCGGCAGTACCGGCATAACCAAGCCTATGCCTACAGCA
TCCAGGGTGACGGTGCCGAGGATGACGATGAGCGCATTGTTAGATTTCATACACGGTGCCTGACTGCGTT
AGCAATTTAACTGTGATAAACTACCGCATTAAAGCTTATCGATGATAAGCTGTCAAACATGAGAA
Features (pLannotate 1.2.2; 21 found; start..end, strand, type, name):
    104..208     +  promoter       AmpR promoter: bla
    209..1069    +  CDS            AmpR: β-lactamase; bla; confers resistance to ampicillin, carbenicillin, and related antibiotics
   1240..1828    +  rep_origin     ori: high-copy-number ColE1/pMB1/pBR322/pUC origin of replication
   2014..2156    -  misc_feature   bom: basis of mobility region from pBR322
   2258..2449    -  CDS            rop: Rop protein, which maintains plasmids at low copy number; rop
   2466..2846    +  CDS            YPB1_ECOLX: Protein predicted: Swiss-Prot protein existence level 4. From Escherichia coli.
   3088..3712    -  CDS            TcR (fragment): tetracycline efflux protein; tet; confers resistance to tetracycline
   3727..3748    -  protein_bind   CAP binding site: CAP binding activates transcription in the presence of cAMP. E. coli catabolite activator protein
   3761..4843    -  CDS            lacI: lac repressor; lacI; The lac repressor binds to the lac operator to inhibit transcription in E. coli. This inhibition can be relieved by adding lactose or isopropyl-β-D-thiogalactopyranoside (IPTG).
   4844..4921    -  promoter       lacI promoter: lacI
   4929..5208    -  CDS            TcR (fragment): tetracycline efflux protein; tet; confers resistance to tetracycline
   5230..5248    +  promoter       T7 promoter: promoter for bacteriophage T7 RNA polymerase
   5249..5273    +  protein_bind   lac operator: The lac repressor binds to the lac operator to inhibit transcription in E. coli. This inhibition can be relieved by adding lactose or isopropyl-β-D-thiogalactopyranoside (IPTG). lac repressor encoded by lacI
   5288..5310    +  RBS            RBS: efficient ribosome binding site from bacteriophage T7 gene 10 (Olins and Rangwala, 1989)
   5321..6417    +  CDS            MBP (fragment): maltose binding protein from E. coli; malE (mutated); This version of the gene does not encode a signal sequence, so MBP will remain in the cytosol.
   6466..6567    +  CDS            Eif4ebp3 (fragment): 4EBP3_MOUSE - Experimental evidence at protein level: Swiss-Prot protein existence level 1. Repressor of translation initiation that regulates EIF4E activity by preventing its assembly into the eIF4F complex: hypophosphorylated form competes with EIF4G1/EIF4G3 and strongly binds to EIF4E, leading to repress translation. In contrast, hyperphosphorylated form dissociates from EIF4E, allowing interaction between EIF4G1/EIF4G3 and EIF4E, leading to initiation of translation. From Mus musculus (Mouse).
   6571..6728    +  CDS            GB1 (fragment): B1 domain of Streptococcal protein G effective as a solubilizing fusion partner (Cheng and Patel, 2004)
   6749..6798    +  CDS            SET1 (fragment): solubility-enhancement tag derived from T7 phage gene 10B
   6806..6853    +  terminator     T7 terminator: transcription terminator for bacteriophage T7 RNA polymerase
   6876..6980    -  CDS            TcR (fragment): tetracycline efflux protein; tet; confers resistance to tetracycline
   7028..7056    -  promoter       tet promoter: E. coli promoter for tetracycline efflux protein gene
