[The description below was written by a language model from this plasmid's Addgene catalogue record and pLannotate feature annotations shown in this document.]
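Description:
pnEA-NpM-Hs4EBP3_36-69-Y40AL45A-GB1_AA is a 7,065 nt bacterial expression plasmid for producing a mutant fragment of human 4E-BP3 (EIF4EBP3) in E. coli. The catalogue lists the backbone as unknown, but the annotated features show a pBR322/pET-like architecture. It has a ColE1/pMB1-type origin accompanied by the bom region and the rop gene, consistent with the recorded low copy number. An ampicillin resistance gene (bla) with its own promoter provides selection. Several disrupted tetracycline-resistance fragments and a tet promoter are also present, apparently remnants of the parental vector rather than a functional marker.

The expression cassette is driven by a T7 promoter followed by a lac operator and the T7 gene 10 ribosome binding site, and it ends at a T7 terminator. A plasmid-borne lacI gene supplies repressor, so expression should be IPTG-inducible in hosts that provide T7 RNA polymerase. The open reading frame begins with a cytosolic maltose-binding protein lacking its signal sequence. This is followed by a short 4E-BP3 segment corresponding to residues 36–69 with the Y40A and L45A substitutions given in the name, and then a C-terminal GB1 solubility domain. The annotation tool matched the insert to the mouse orthologue, but the record states it is human and derived from the NCBI reference transcript. A short downstream match to a T7 gene 10-derived solubility tag is also annotated, and it may simply be residual vector sequence.

The associated publication concerns the architecture of 4E-BP translational inhibitors bound to eIF4E. This suggests the double-tagged mutant peptide was made as a recombinant protein for eIF4E binding or structural studies, although the record does not state the effect of the mutations. The depositor sequence may be theoretical rather than fully verified.
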