Addgene plasmid #148280: pnEA-NpM-Hs4EBP3_36-69-Y40AL45A-GB1_AA
Purpose: Bacterial Expression of Hs4EBP3_36-69-Y40AL45A
Depositing lab: Elisa Izaurralde. Depositing organization: Max Planck Institute for Developmental Biology. Publication: Molecular architecture of 4E-BP translational inhibitors bound to eIF4E. Peter D, Igreja C, Weber R, Wohlbold L, Weiler C, Ebertsch L, Weichenrieder O, Izaurralde E. Mol Cell. 2015 Mar 19;57(6):1074-87. doi: 10.1016/j.molcel.2015.01.017. Epub 2015 Feb 19. PubMed 25702871.
Backbone
  Vector backbone: Unknown
  Vector type: Bacterial Expression
Growth in bacteria
  Bacterial resistance: Ampicillin, 100 μg/mL
  Growth temperature: 37°C
  Growth strain: DH5alpha
  Copy number: Low Copy
Gene/Insert
  Gene/Insert name: Hs4EBP3_36-69-Y40AL45A
  Species: H. sapiens (human)
  Entrez Gene: EIF4EBP3 (a.k.a. 4E-BP3, 4EBP3)
  Cloning method: Unknown
Terms and licenses: Academic/Nonprofit Terms; Industry Terms: Not Available to Industry
Depositor comments: sequence extracted fromNCBI:NM_003732.2 Plasmids from this collection were made available to the research community and donated after the lab closed. Please note that the sequence provided by the depositing laboratory may be theoretical/predicted or based on Sanger sequencing results. There may be discrepancies between sequencing results obtained by Addgene and the depositor sequence. If an Addgene verified sequence is not available, please contact before placing your order to request that our lab fully sequence the plasmid.
How to cite: pnEA-NpM-Hs4EBP3_36-69-Y40AL45A-GB1_AA was a gift from Elisa Izaurralde (Addgene plasmid # 148280 ; http://n2t.net/addgene:148280 ; RRID:Addgene_148280)
